LOCUS       Exported 3434 bp ds-DNA circular SYN 13-MAY-2021
DEFINITION  Knock Down MQWSH3- Collybistin isoforms, 3-point mutation negative
            control for CBSH3- shRNA1 targeting collybistin MQW-CBSH3- isoforms
            (Plasmid # 160208)..
ACCESSION   .
VERSION     .
KEYWORDS    CBSH3- 3m shRNA1
SOURCE      synthetic DNA construct
  ORGANISM  synthetic DNA construct
REFERENCE   1 (bases 1 to 3434)
  TITLE     de Blas SH3- isoforms of collybistin
REFERENCE   2 (bases 1 to 3434)
  AUTHORS   .
  TITLE     Direct Submission
  JOURNAL   Exported May 13, 2021 from SnapGene Server 1.1.58
            http://www.snapgene.com
FEATURES             Location/Qualifiers
     source          1..3434
                     /organism="synthetic DNA construct"
                     /mol_type="other DNA"
     CDS             complement(529..1389)
                     /codon_start=1
                     /gene="bla"
                     /product="beta-lactamase"
                     /label=AmpR
                     /note="confers resistance to ampicillin, carbenicillin, and
                     related antibiotics"
                     /translation="MSIQHFRVALIPFFAAFCLPVFAHPETLVKVKDAEDQLGARVGYI
                     ELDLNSGKILESFRPEERFPMMSTFKVLLCGAVLSRIDAGQEQLGRRIHYSQNDLVEYS
                     PVTEKHLTDGMTVRELCSAAITMSDNTAANLLLTTIGGPKELTAFLHNMGDHVTRLDRW
                     EPELNEAIPNDERDTTMPVAMATTLRKLLTGELLTLASRQQLIDWMEADKVAGPLLRSA
                     LPAGWFIADKSGAGERGSRGIIAALGPDGKPSRIVVIYTTGSQATMDERNRQIAEIGAS
                     LIKHW"
     primer_bind     1152..1171
                     /label=Amp-R
                     /note="Ampicillin resistance gene, reverse primer"
     promoter        complement(1390..1494)
                     /gene="bla"
                     /label=AmpR promoter
     rep_origin      complement(1520..1975)
                     /direction=LEFT
                     /label=f1 ori
                     /note="f1 bacteriophage origin of replication; arrow
                     indicates direction of (+) strand synthesis"
     primer_bind     complement(1657..1678)
                     /label=F1ori-F
                     /note="F1 origin, forward primer"
     primer_bind     1869..1888
                     /label=F1ori-R
                     /note="F1 origin, reverse primer"
     promoter        2146..2458
                     /label=U6 promoter
                     /note="RNA polymerase III promoter for mouse U6 snRNA (Das
                     et al., 1988)"
     primer_bind     2377..2397
                     /label=mU6-F
                     /note="Mouse U6 promoter, forward primer"
     polyA_signal    2531..2665
                     /label=SV40 poly(A) signal
                     /note="SV40 polyadenylation signal"
     primer_bind     complement(2555..2574)
                     /label=EBV-rev
                     /note="SV40 polyA terminator, reverse primer"
     primer_bind     2609..2628
                     /label=SV40pA-R
                     /note="SV40 polyA, reverse primer"
     primer_bind     complement(2763..2783)
                     /label=T3
                     /note="T3 promoter, forward primer"
     promoter        complement(2763..2781)
                     /label=T3 promoter
                     /note="promoter for bacteriophage T3 RNA polymerase"
     primer_bind     complement(2802..2818)
                     /label=M13 rev
                     /note="common sequencing primer, one of multiple similar
                     variants"
     primer_bind     complement(2802..2818)
                     /label=M13 Reverse
                     /note="In lacZ gene. Also called M13-rev"
     primer_bind     complement(2815..2837)
                     /label=M13/pUC Reverse
                     /note="In lacZ gene"
     protein_bind    2826..2842
                     /label=lac operator
                     /bound_moiety="lac repressor encoded by lacI"
                     /note="The lac repressor binds to the lac operator to
                     inhibit transcription in E. coli. This inhibition can be
                     relieved by adding lactose or
                     isopropyl-beta-D-thiogalactopyranoside (IPTG)."
     promoter        complement(2850..2880)
                     /label=lac promoter
                     /note="promoter for the E. coli lac operon"
     protein_bind    2895..2916
                     /label=CAP binding site
                     /bound_moiety="E. coli catabolite activator protein"
                     /note="CAP binding activates transcription in the presence
                     of cAMP."
     primer_bind     complement(3033..3050)
                     /label=L4440
                     /note="L4440 vector, forward primer"
     rep_origin      complement(3204..358)
                     /direction=LEFT
                     /label=ori
                     /note="high-copy-number ColE1/pMB1/pBR322/pUC origin of
                     replication"
     primer_bind     complement(3284..3303)
                     /label=pBR322ori-F
                     /note="pBR322 origin, forward primer"
ORIGIN
        1 cgttcgctcc aagctgggct gtgtgcacga accccccgtt cagcccgacc gctgcgcctt
       61 atccggtaac tatcgtcttg agtccaaccc ggtaagacac gacttatcgc cactggcagc
      121 agccactggt aacaggatta gcagagcgag gtatgtaggc ggtgctacag agttcttgaa
      181 gtggtggcct aactacggct acactagaag aacagtattt ggtatctgcg ctctgctgaa
      241 gccagttacc ttcggaaaaa gagttggtag ctcttgatcc ggcaaacaaa ccaccgctgg
      301 tagcggtggt ttttttgttt gcaagcagca gattacgcgc agaaaaaaag gatctcaaga
      361 agatcctttg atcttttcta cggggtctga cgctcagtgg aacgaaaact cacgttaagg
      421 gattttggtc atgagattat caaaaaggat cttcacctag atccttttaa attaaaaatg
      481 aagttttaaa tcaatctaaa gtatatatga gtaaacttgg tctgacagtt accaatgctt
      541 aatcagtgag gcacctatct cagcgatctg tctatttcgt tcatccatag ttgcctgact
      601 ccccgtcgtg tagataacta cgatacggga gggcttacca tctggcccca gtgctgcaat
      661 gataccgcga gacccacgct caccggctcc agatttatca gcaataaacc agccagccgg
      721 aagggccgag cgcagaagtg gtcctgcaac tttatccgcc tccatccagt ctattaattg
      781 ttgccgggaa gctagagtaa gtagttcgcc agttaatagt ttgcgcaacg ttgttgccat
      841 tgctacaggc atcgtggtgt cacgctcgtc gtttggtatg gcttcattca gctccggttc
      901 ccaacgatca aggcgagtta catgatcccc catgttgtgc aaaaaagcgg ttagctcctt
      961 cggtcctccg atcgttgtca gaagtaagtt ggccgcagtg ttatcactca tggttatggc
     1021 agcactgcat aattctctta ctgtcatgcc atccgtaaga tgcttttctg tgactggtga
     1081 gtactcaacc aagtcattct gagaatagtg tatgcggcga ccgagttgct cttgcccggc
     1141 gtcaatacgg gataataccg cgccacatag cagaacttta aaagtgctca tcattggaaa
     1201 acgttcttcg gggcgaaaac tctcaaggat cttaccgctg ttgagatcca gttcgatgta
     1261 acccactcgt gcacccaact gatcttcagc atcttttact ttcaccagcg tttctgggtg
     1321 agcaaaaaca ggaaggcaaa atgccgcaaa aaagggaata agggcgacac ggaaatgttg
     1381 aatactcata ctcttccttt ttcaatatta ttgaagcatt tatcagggtt attgtctcat
     1441 gagcggatac atatttgaat gtatttagaa aaataaacaa ataggggttc cgcgcacatt
     1501 tccccgaaaa gtgccaccta aattgtaagc gttaatattt tgttaaaatt cgcgttaaat
     1561 ttttgttaaa tcagctcatt ttttaaccaa taggccgaaa tcggcaaaat cccttataaa
     1621 tcaaaagaat agaccgagat agggttgagt gttgttccag tttggaacaa gagtccacta
     1681 ttaaagaacg tggactccaa cgtcaaaggn nnnnnnnnnn nnnnnnnnnn nnnnnnnnnn
     1741 nnnnnnnnnn nnnnnnnntn nnnnnnnnnn nnnnnnnnnn nnnnnnnnnn nnnnnnnnnn
     1801 nnnnnnnnnn nnnnnnnnnn nnnnnnnnnn nnnnnnnnnn nnnnnnnnnn gnnnnnnnnn
     1861 nnnnnnnnnn nnnnnnnnnn nnnnnnnnnn nnnnnnnnnn nnnnnnnnnn nnnnnnnnnn
     1921 nnnnnnnnnn nnnnnnnnnn nnnnnnnnnn nnnnnnnnnn nnnnnnnnnn nnnnncccat
     1981 tcgccattca ggctgcgcaa ctgttgggaa gggcgatcgg tgcgggcctc ttcgctatta
     2041 cgccagtcga cagcctgcag gaatggccgg ccatcttaat taagaaattt aaatatgttt
     2101 aaacataggg cccaatggcg cgccaaggcc atctaggcca agcttatccg acgccgccat
     2161 ctctaggccc gcgccggccc cctcgcacag acttgtggga gaagctcggc tactcccctg
     2221 ccccggttaa tttgcatata atatttccta gtaactatag aggcttaatg tgcgataaaa
     2281 gacagataat ctgttctttt taatactagc tacattttac atgataggct tggatttcta
     2341 taagagatac aaatactaaa ttattatttt aaaaaacagc acaaaaggaa actcacccta
     2401 actgtaaagt aattgtgtgt tttgagacta taaatatccc ttggagaaaa gccttgtttg
     2461 ggtacagcct gagcattccc gatcacagat cgggaatgct aaggctgtac ctttttctag
     2521 ataatacgta gatccagaca tgataagata cattgatgag tttggacaaa ccacaactag
     2581 aatgcagtga aaaaaatgct ttatttgtga aatttgtgat gctattgctt tatttgtaac
     2641 cattataagc tgcaataaac aagttaacaa caacaattgc attcatttta tgtttcaggt
     2701 tcagggggag gtgtgggagg ttttttaatt cttgcggccg cggcggtacc cagcttttgt
     2761 tccctttagt gagggttaat tgcgcgcttg gcgtaatcat ggtcatagct gtttcctgtg
     2821 tgaaattgtt atccgctcac aattccacac aacatacgag ccgggagcat aaagtgtaaa
     2881 gcctggggtg cctaatgagt gagctaactc acattaattg cgttgcgctc actgcccgct
     2941 ttccagtcgg gaaacctgtc gtgccagctg cattaatgaa tcggccaacg cgcggggaga
     3001 ggcggtttgc gtattgggcg ctcttccgct tcctcgctca ctgactcgct gcgctcggtc
     3061 gttcggctgc ggcgagcggt atcagctcac tcaaaggcgg taatacggtt atccacagaa
     3121 tcaggggata acgcaggaaa gaacatgtga gcaaaaggcc agcaaaaggc caggaaccgt
     3181 aaaaaggccg cgttgctggc gtttttccat aggctccgcc cccctgacga gcatcacaaa
     3241 aatcgacgct caagtcagag gtggcgaaac ccgacaggac tataaagata ccaggcgttt
     3301 ccccctggaa gctccctcgt gcgctctcct gttccgaccc tgccgcttac cggatacctg
     3361 tccgcctttc tcccttcggg aagcgtggcg ctttctcata gctcacgctg taggtatctc
     3421 agttcggtgt aggt
//
