[The description below was written by a language model from this plasmid's Addgene catalogue record and the feature table of its GenBank file.]
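Description:
CBSH3- 3m shRNA1 is a small (about 3.4 kb) RNAi plasmid built on the mU6pro backbone. It serves as the three-point-mutation negative control for a companion shRNA construct, CBSH3- shRNA1, that knocks down rat collybistin (Arhgef9) isoforms lacking the SH3 domain and carrying the MQW N-terminus. The hairpin-encoding oligonucleotide was inserted by restriction cloning between BbsI and XbaI sites, immediately downstream of the mouse U6 snRNA promoter. This RNA polymerase III promoter drives strong, constitutive expression of short RNAs in mammalian cells. The three base substitutions in the target-matching region are intended to prevent the hairpin from silencing collybistin mRNA while keeping its length and composition nearly identical to the active shRNA. Phenotypes seen with the active construct but not with this one can therefore be attributed to specific knockdown rather than to general effects of shRNA expression. The hairpin itself is not annotated in the feature table, but it would lie in the short gap between the U6 promoter and a downstream SV40 polyadenylation signal.

The rest of the plasmid is a pBluescript-like cloning backbone. It has a high-copy ColE1/pUC origin for propagation in E. coli, a beta-lactamase gene with its own promoter for ampicillin selection, and an f1 phage origin. It also retains remnants of the lac promoter/operator region, a T3 promoter and M13 reverse primer sites, which are useful mainly for sequencing. The annotation shows no mammalian selection marker, fluorescent reporter or viral packaging elements, so delivery is presumably by transient transfection. The associated work concerns collybistin SH3-lacking isoforms and gephyrin and GABA-A receptor clustering at GABAergic synapses in rat brain.
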