Addgene plasmid #160209: CBSH3- 3m shRNA1
Purpose: Knock Down MQWSH3- Collybistin isoforms, 3-point mutation negative control for CBSH3- shRNA1 targeting collybistin MQW-CBSH3- isoforms (Plasmid # 160208).
Depositing lab: Angel de Blas. Depositing organization: University of Connecticut. Publication: Collybistin SH3-protein isoforms are expressed in the rat brain promoting gephyrin and GABA-A receptor clustering at GABAergic synapses. George S, Bear J Jr, Taylor MJ, Kanamalla K, Fekete CD, Chiou TT, Miralles CP, Papadopoulos T, De Blas AL. J Neurochem. 2021 May;157(4):1032-1051. doi: 10.1111/jnc.15270. Epub 2021 Jan 5. PubMed 33316079.
Backbone
  Vector backbone: mu6pro
  Vector type: RNAi
Growth in bacteria
  Bacterial resistance: Ampicillin, 100 μg/mL
  Growth temperature: 37°C
  Growth strain: DH5alpha
  Copy number: High Copy
Gene/Insert
  Gene/Insert name: ARHGEF9 (alt name: Collybistin)
  gRNA/shRNA sequence: GATCGGGAATGCTCaGGcTGtACC
  Species: R. norvegicus (rat)
  Mutation: GATCGGGAATGCTCaGGcTGtACC (mutations shown in lower case)
  Entrez Gene: Arhgef9
  Promoter: mouse U6 promoter
  Cloning method: Restriction Enzyme; 5′ cloning site BbsI (unknown if destroyed); 3′ cloning site Xba (unknown if destroyed)
Resource information
  A portion of this plasmid was derived from a plasmid made by: Insert was originally cloned in Angel de Blas's lab
Terms and licenses: Academic/Nonprofit Terms; Industry Terms: Not Available to Industry
Depositor comments: 3-point mutation negative control for CBSH3- shRNA1 targeting collybistin MQW-CBSH3- isoforms (Addgene Plasmid # 160208).
How to cite: CBSH3- 3m shRNA1 was a gift from Angel de Blas (Addgene plasmid # 160209 ; http://n2t.net/addgene:160209 ; RRID:Addgene_160209)
